>Addgene plasmid #12020 | pAG68 G6PD 3'UTR | depositor full sequence | sequence record 7178 | Author sequence
CCCCCGAGTCGGGAGGACTCCGGGACCATTGACCTCAGCTGCACATTCCTGGCCCCGGGCTCTGGCCACC
CTGGCCCGCCCCTCGCTGCTGCTACTACCCGAGCCCAGCTACATTCCTCAGCTGCCAAGCACTCGAGACC
ATCCTGGCCCCTCCAGACCCTGCCTGAGCCCAGGAGCTGAGTCACCTCCTCCACTCACTCCAGCCCAACA
GAAGGAAGGAGGAGGGCGCCCATTCGTCTGTCCCAGAGCTTATTGGCCACTGGGTCTCACTCCTGAGTGG
GGCCAGGGTGGGAGGGAGGGACAAGGGGGAGGAAAGGGGCGAGCACCCACGTGAGAGAATCTGCCTGTGG
CCTTGCCCGCCAGCCTCAGTGCCACTTGACATTCCTTGTCATCTAGAGCGGCCGCTTCGAGCAGACATGA
TAAGATACATTGATGAGTTTGGACAAACCACAACTAGAATGCAGTGAAAAAAATGCTTTATTTGTGAAAT
TTGTGATGCTATTGCTTTATTTGTAACCATTATAAGCTGCAATAAACAAGTTAACAACAACAATTGCATT
CATTTTATGTTTCAGGTTCAGGGGGAGGTGTGGGAGGTTTTTTAAAGCAAGTAAAACCTCTACAAATGTG
GTAAAATCGATAAGGATCCAGGTGGCACTTTTCGGGGAAATGTGCGCGGAACCCCTATTTGTTTATTTTT
CTAAATACATTCAAATATGTATCCGCTCATGAGACAATAACCCTGATAAATGCTTCAATAATATTGAAAA
AGGAAGAGTATGAGTATTCAACATTTCCGTGTCGCCCTTATTCCCTTTTTTGCGGCATTTTGCCTTCCTG
TTTTTGCTCACCCAGAAACGCTGGTGAAAGTAAAAGATGCTGAAGATCAGTTGGGTGCACGAGTGGGTTA
CATCGAACTGGATCTCAACAGCGGTAAGATCCTTGAGAGTTTTCGCCCCGAAGAACGTTTTCCAATGATG
AGCACTTTTAAAGTTCTGCTATGTGGCGCGGTATTATCCCGTATTGACGCCGGGCAAGAGCAACTCGGTC
GCCGCATACACTATTCTCAGAATGACTTGGTTGAGTACTCACCAGTCACAGAAAAGCATCTTACGGATGG
CATGACAGTAAGAGAATTATGCAGTGCTGCCATAACCATGAGTGATAACACTGCGGCCAACTTACTTCTG
ACAACGATCGGAGGACCGAAGGAGCTAACCGCTTTTTTGCACAACATGGGGGATCATGTAACTCGCCTTG
ATCGTTGGGAACCGGAGCTGAATGAAGCCATACCAAACGACGAGCGTGACACCACGATGCCTGTAGCAAT
GGCAACAACGTTGCGCAAACTATTAACTGGCGAACTACTTACTCTAGCTTCCCGGCAACAATTAATAGAC
TGGATGGAGGCGGATAAAGTTGCAGGACCACTTCTGCGCTCGGCCCTTCCGGCTGGCTGGTTTATTGCTG
ATAAATCTGGAGCCGGTGAGCGTGGGTCTCGCGGTATCATTGCAGCACTGGGGCCAGATGGTAAGCCCTC
CCGTATCGTAGTTATCTACACGACGGGGAGTCAGGCAACTATGGATGAACGAAATAGACAGATCGCTGAG
ATAGGTGCCTCACTGATTAAGCATTGGTAACTGTCAGACCAAGTTTACTCATATATACTTTAGATTGATT
TAAAACTTCATTTTTAATTTAAAAGGATCTAGGTGAAGATCCTTTTTGATAATCTCATGACCAAAATCCC
TTAACGTGAGTTTTCGTTCCACTGAGCGTCAGACCCCGTAGAAAAGATCAAAGGATCTTCTTGAGATCCT
TTTTTTCTGCGCGTAATCTGCTGCTTGCAAACAAAAAAACCACCGCTACCAGCGGTGGTTTGTTTGCCGG
ATCAAGAGCTACCAACTCTTTTTCCGAAGGTAACTGGCTTCAGCAGAGCGCAGATACCAAATACTGTTCT
TCTAGTGTAGCCGTAGTTAGGCCACCACTTCAAGAACTCTGTAGCACCGCCTACATACCTCGCTCTGCTA
ATCCTGTTACCAGTGGCTGCTGCCAGTGGCGATAAGTCGTGTCTTACCGGGTTGGACTCAAGACGATAGT
TACCGGATAAGGCGCAGCGGTCGGGCTGAACGGGGGGTTCGTGCACACAGCCCAGCTTGGAGCGAACGAC
CTACACCGAACTGAGATACCTACAGCGTGAGCTATGAGAAAGCGCCACGCTTCCCGAAGGGAGAAAGGCG
GACAGGTATCCGGTAAGCGGCAGGGTCGGAACAGGAGAGCGCACGAGGGAGCTTCCAGGGGGAAACGCCT
GGTATCTTTATAGTCCTGTCGGGTTTCGCCACCTCTGACTTGAGCGTCGATTTTTGTGATGCTCGTCAGG
GGGGCGGAGCCTATGGAAAAACGCCAGCAACGCGGCCTTTTTACGGTTCCTGGCCTTTTGCTGGCCTTTT
GCTCACATGGCTCGACAGATCTGCGCAGCACCATGGCCTGAAATAACCTCTGAAAGAGGAACTTGGTTAG
GTACCTTCTGAGGCGGAAAGAACCAGCTGTGGAATGTGTGTCAGTTAGGGTGTGGAAAGTCCCCAGGCTC
CCCAGCAGGCAGAAGTATGCAAAGCATGCATCTCAATTAGTCAGCAACCAGGTGTGGAAAGTCCCCAGGC
TCCCCAGCAGGCAGAAGTATGCAAAGCATGCATCTCAATTAGTCAGCAACCATAGTCCCGCCCCTAACTC
CGCCCATCCCGCCCCTAACTCCGCCCAGTTCCGCCCATTCTCCGCCCCATGGCTGACTAATTTTTTTTAT
TTATGCAGAGGCCGAGGCCGCCTCGGCCTCTGAGCTATTCCAGAAGTAGTGAGGAGGCTTTTTTGGAGGC
CTAGGCTTTTGCAAAAAGCTTGATTCTTCTGACACAACAGTCTCGAACTTAAGCTGCAGAAGTTGGTCGT
GAGGCACTGGGCAGGTAAGTATCAAGGTTACAAGACAGGTTTAAGGAGACCAATAGAAACTGGGCTTGTC
GAGACAGAGAAGACTCTTGCGTTTCTGATAGGCACCTATTGGTCTTACTGACATCCACTTTGCCTTTCTC
TCCACAGGTGTCCACTCCCAGTTCAATTACAGCTCTTAAGGCTAGAGTACTTAATACGACTCACTATAGG
CTAGCCACCATGACTTCGAAAGTTTATGATCCAGAACAAAGGAAACGGATGATAACTGGTCCGCAGTGGT
GGGCCAGATGTAAACAAATGAATGTTCTTGATTCATTTATTAATTATTATGATTCAGAAAAACATGCAGA
AAATGCTGTTATTTTTTTACATGGTAACGCGGCCTCTTCTTATTTATGGCGACATGTTGTGCCACATATT
GAGCCAGTAGCGCGGTGTATTATACCAGACCTTATTGGTATGGGCAAATCAGGCAAATCTGGTAATGGTT
CTTATAGGTTACTTGATCATTACAAATATCTTACTGCATGGTTTGAACTTCTTAATTTACCAAAGAAGAT
CATTTTTGTCGGCCATGATTGGGGTGCTTGTTTGGCATTTCATTATAGCTATGAGCATCAAGATAAGATC
AAAGCAATAGTTCACGCTGAAAGTGTAGTAGATGTGATTGAATCATGGGATGAATGGCCTGATATTGAAG
AAGATATTGCGTTGATCAAATCTGAAGAAGGAGAAAAAATGGTTTTGGAGAATAACTTCTTCGTGGAAAC
CATGTTGCCATCAAAAATCATGAGAAAGTTAGAACCAGAAGAATTTGCAGCATATCTTGAACCATTCAAA
GAGAAAGGTGAAGTTCGTCGTCCAACATTATCATGGCCTCGTGAAATCCCGTTAGTAAAAGGTGGTAAAC
CTGACGTTGTACAAATTGTTAGGAATTATAATGCTTATCTACGTGCAAGTGATGATTTACCAAAAATGTT
TATTGAATCGGACCCAGGATTCTTTTCCAATGCTATTGTTGAAGGTGCCAAGAAGTTTCCTAATACTGAA
TTTGTCAAAGTAAAAGGTCTTCATTTTTCGCAAGAAGATGCACCTGATGAAATGGGAAAATATATCAAAT
CGTTCGTTGAGCGAGTTCTCAAAAATGAACAATAATTCTAGGAGCT
Features (pLannotate 1.2.2; 9 found; start..end, strand, type, name):
    421..542     -  polyA_signal   SV40 poly(A) signal: SV40 polyadenylation signal
    565..633     -  CDS            large T antigen (fragment): large T antigen from SV40 (simian virus 40)
    675..779     +  promoter       AmpR promoter: bla
    780..1640    +  CDS            AmpR: β-lactamase; bla; confers resistance to ampicillin, carbenicillin, and related antibiotics
   1811..2399    +  rep_origin     ori: high-copy-number ColE1/pMB1/pBR322/pUC origin of replication
   2528..2885    +  promoter       SV40 promoter: SV40 enhancer and early promoter
   2955..3087    +  intron         chimeric intron: chimera between introns from human β-globin and immunoglobulin heavy chain genes
   3132..3150    +  promoter       T7 promoter: promoter for bacteriophage T7 RNA polymerase
   3160..4095    +  CDS            Rluc: luciferase from the anthozoan coelenterate Renilla reniformis (sea pansy)
