[The description below was written by a language model from this plasmid's Addgene catalogue record and pLannotate feature annotations shown in this document.]
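Description:
pAG68 G6PD 3'UTR is a mammalian Renilla luciferase reporter plasmid built on pIS2, a derivative of the commercial pRL-SV40 vector. It is propagated in E. coli as a high-copy plasmid using a ColE1/pUC-type origin, and it is selected with ampicillin through the bla (β-lactamase) gene and its native promoter. The annotated sequence record is about 4.1 kb, consistent with a backbone of roughly 3.7 kb plus an insert of about 380 bp.

The reporter cassette is driven by the SV40 enhancer and early promoter. This is followed by a chimeric β-globin/immunoglobulin intron that promotes efficient processing and expression of the transcript, and by a T7 promoter that would allow in vitro transcription. The Renilla reniformis luciferase (Rluc) coding sequence comes next. A fragment of the human glucose-6-phosphate dehydrogenase (G6PD) 3' untranslated region was cloned between SacI and XbaI sites, both of which are retained. According to the depositor's description, it serves as the 3'UTR of the luciferase message. The feature table does not annotate the insert itself. In the circular map, it presumably lies in the unannotated stretch between the end of Rluc and the SV40 polyadenylation signal. That signal and a small adjacent large T antigen remnant are annotated on the minus strand, opposite to the Rluc cassette, an orientation the record leaves unexplained.

The depositor notes that the UTR carries three wild-type microRNA seed-match sites. The record does not say which microRNA recognises them. The construct is suited to transfection-based assays in which Renilla luciferase output measures microRNA-mediated repression conferred by the G6PD 3'UTR. Such assays usually include a comparison with versions carrying mutated sites and normalisation to a second luciferase reporter.
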