Addgene plasmid #12020: pAG68 G6PD 3'UTR
Depositing lab: David Bartel. Publication: The widespread impact of mammalian MicroRNAs on mRNA repression and evolution. Farh KK, Grimson A, Jan C, Lewis BP, Johnston WK, Lim LP, Burge CB, Bartel DP. Science. 2005 Dec 16. 310(5755):1817-21. 10.1126/science.1121158 PubMed 16308420.
Backbone
  Vector backbone: pIS2
  Backbone manufacturer: pIS2 derived from pRL-SV40 (Promega)
  Backbone size w/o insert (bp): 3700
  Vector type: Mammalian Expression, Luciferase
Growth in bacteria
  Bacterial resistance: Ampicillin, 100 μg/mL
  Growth temperature: 37°C
  Growth strain: DH5alpha
  Copy number: High Copy
Gene/Insert
  Gene/Insert name: G6PD 3'UTR (alt names: G6PD; glucose-6-phosphate dehydrogenase)
  Species: H. sapiens (human)
  Insert size (bp): 380
  GenBank ID: NM_000402
  Entrez Gene: G6PD (a.k.a. CNSHA1, G6PD1)
  Cloning method: Restriction Enzyme; 5′ cloning site SacI (not destroyed); 3′ cloning site XbaI (not destroyed)
  Sequencing primers: 5′ EBV rev primer (GTGGTTTGTCCAAACTCATC)
Terms and licenses: Academic/Nonprofit Terms; Industry Terms: Not Available to Industry
Depositor comments: G6PD 3'UTR in renilla luciferase reporter plasmid. Wild-type microRNA recognition sites (seed matches): 44-49 and 112-117 and 380-385.
How to cite: pAG68 G6PD 3'UTR was a gift from David Bartel (Addgene plasmid # 12020 ; http://n2t.net/addgene:12020 ; RRID:Addgene_12020)
