>Addgene plasmid #12020 | pAG68 G6PD 3'UTR | addgene partial sequence | sequence record 18613 | EBV-rev 5'-GTGGTTTGTCCAAACTCATC-3'
GACAAGGAATGTCAAGTGGCACTGAGGCTGGCGGGCAAGGCCACAGGCAGATTCTCTCACGTGGGTGCTC
GCCCCTTTCCTCCCCCTTGTCCCTCCCTCCCACCCTGGCCCCACTCAGGAGTGAGACCCAGTGGCCAATA
AGCTCTGGGACAGACGAATGGGCGCCCTCCTCCTTCCTTCTGTTGGGCTGGAGTGAGTGGAGGAGGTGAC
TCAGCTCCTGGGCTCAGGCAGGGTCTGGAGGGGCCAGGATGGTCTCGAGTGCTTGGCAGCTGAGGAATGT
AGCTGGGCTCGGGTAGTAGCAGCAGCGAGGGGCGGGCCAGGGTGGCCAGAGCCCGGGGCCAGGAATGTGC
AGCTGAGGTCAATGGTCCCGGAGTCCTCCCGACTCGGGGGAGCTCCTAGAATTATTGTTCATTTTTGAGA
ACTCGCTCAACGAACGATTTGATATATTTTCCCATTTCATCAGGTGCATCTTCTTGCGAAGAATGAAGAC
CTTTTACTTTGACAAATTCAGTATT
